>Addgene plasmid #142206 | TFORF0919 | addgene full sequence | sequence record 397650 | Addgene NGS Result
TTAATGTAGTCTTATGCAATACTCTTGTAGTCTTGCAACATGGTAACGATGAGTTAGCAACATGCCTTAC
AAGGAGAGAAAAAGCACCGTGCATGCCGATTGGTGGAAGTAAGGTGGTACGATCGTGCCTTATTAGGAAG
GCAACAGACGGGTCTGACATGGATTGGACGAACCACTGAATTGCCGCATTGCAGAGATATTGTATTTAAG
TGCCTAGCTCGATACATAAACGGGTCTCTCTGGTTAGACCAGATCTGAGCCTGGGAGCTCTCTGGCTAAC
TAGGGAACCCACTGCTTAAGCCTCAATAAAGCTTGCCTTGAGTGCTTCAAGTAGTGTGTGCCCGTCTGTT
GTGTGACTCTGGTAACTAGAGATCCCTCAGACCCTTTTAGTCAGTGTGGAAAATCTCTAGCAGTGGCGCC
CGAACAGGGACTTGAAAGCGAAAGGGAAACCAGAGGAGCTCTCTCGACGCAGGACTCGGCTTGCTGAAGC
GCGCACGGCAAGAGGCGAGGGGCGGCGACTGGTGAGTACGCCAAAAATTTTGACTAGCGGAGGCTAGAAG
GAGAGAGATGGGTGCGAGAGCGTCAGTATTAAGCGGGGGAGAATTAGATCGCGATGGGAAAAAATTCGGT
TAAGGCCAGGGGGAAAGAAAAAATATAAATTAAAACATATAGTATGGGCAAGCAGGGAGCTAGAACGATT
CGCAGTTAATCCTGGCCTGTTAGAAACATCAGAAGGCTGTAGACAAATACTGGGACAGCTACAACCATCC
CTTCAGACAGGATCAGAAGAACTTAGATCATTATATAATACAGTAGCAACCCTCTATTGTGTGCATCAAA
GGATAGAGATAAAAGACACCAAGGAAGCTTTAGACAAGATAGAGGAAGAGCAAAACAAAAGTAAGACCAC
CGCACAGCAAGCGGCCGCTGATCTTCAGACCTGGAGGAGGAGATATGAGGGACAATTGGAGAAGTGAATT
ATATAAATATAAAGTAGTAAAAATTGAACCATTAGGAGTAGCACCCACCAAGGCAAAGAGAAGAGTGGTG
CAGAGAGAAAAAAGAGCAGTGGGAATAGGAGCTTTGTTCCTTGGGTTCTTGGGAGCAGCAGGAAGCACTA
TGGGCGCAGCGTCAATGACGCTGACGGTACAGGCCAGACAATTATTGTCTGGTATAGTGCAGCAGCAGAA
CAATTTGCTGAGGGCTATTGAGGCGCAACAGCATCTGTTGCAACTCACAGTCTGGGGCATCAAGCAGCTC
CAGGCAAGAATCCTGGCTGTGGAAAGATACCTAAAGGATCAACAGCTCCTGGGGATTTGGGGTTGCTCTG
GAAAACTCATTTGCACCACTGCTGTGCCTTGGAATGCTAGTTGGAGTAATAAATCTCTGGAACAGATTTG
GAATCACACGACCTGGATGGAGTGGGACAGAGAAATTAACAATTACACAAGCTTAATACACTCCTTAATT
GAAGAATCGCAAAACCAGCAAGAAAAGAATGAACAAGAATTATTGGAATTAGATAAATGGGCAAGTTTGT
GGAATTGGTTTAACATAACAAATTGGCTGTGGTATATAAAATTATTCATAATGATAGTAGGAGGCTTGGT
AGGTTTAAGAATAGTTTTTGCTGTACTTTCTATAGTGAATAGAGTTAGGCAGGGATATTCACCATTATCG
TTTCAGACCCACCTCCCAACCCCGAGGGGACCCATGCATTGCATCTCAATTAGTCAGCAACCAGGTGTGG
AAAGTCCCCAGGCTCCCCAGCAGGCAGAAGTATGCAAAGCATGCGTCTCAATTAGTCAGCAACCATAGTC
CCGCCCCTAACTCCGCCCATCCCGCCCCTAACTCCGCCCAGTTCCGCCCATTCTCCGCCCCATGGCTGAC
TAATTTTTTTTATTTATGCAGAGGCCGAGGCCGCCTCGGCCTCTGAGCTATTCCAGAAGTAGTGAGGAGG
CTTTTTTGGAGGCCTAGGCTTTTGCAAAAAGCTTTCTAGAGGTACCACCGGAGCTTACCATGACCGAGTA
CAAGCCCACGGTGCGCCTCGCCACCCGCGACGACGTCCCCAGGGCCGTACGCACCCTCGCCGCCGCGTTC
GCCGACTACCCCGCCACGCGCCACACCGTCGATCCGGACCGCCACATCGAGCGGGTCACCGAGCTGCAAG
AACTCTTCCTCACGCGCGTCGGGCTCGACATCGGCAAGGTGTGGGTCGCGGACGACGGCGCCGCCGTGGC
GGTCTGGACCACGCCGGAGAGCGTCGAAGCGGGGGCGGTGTTCGCCGAGATCGGCCCGCGCATGGCCGAG
TTGAGCGGTTCCCGGCTGGCCGCGCAGCAACAGATGGAAGGCCTCCTGGCGCCGCACCGGCCCAAGGAGC
CCGCGTGGTTCCTGGCCACCGTCGGCGTCTCGCCCGACCACCAGGGCAAGGGTCTGGGCAGCGCCGTCGT
GCTCCCCGGAGTGGAGGCGGCCGAGCGCGCCGGGGTGCCCGCCTTCCTGGAGACCTCCGCGCCCCGCAAC
CTCCCCTTCTACGAGCGGCTCGGCTTCACCGTCACCGCCGACGTCGAGGTGCCCGAAGGACCGCGCACCT
GGTGCATGACCCGCAAGCCCGGTGCCAGTTAACGAATTCTAGATCTTGAGACAAATGGCAGTATTCATCC
ACAATTTTAAAAGAAAAGGGGGGATTGGGGGGTACAGTGCAGGGGAAAGAATAGTAGACATAATAGCAAC
AGACATACAAACTAAAGAATTACAAAAACAAATTACAAAAATTCAAAATTTTCGGGTTTATTACAGGGAC
AGCAGAGATCCACTTTGGCGCCGGCTCGAGGCCTGCAGGTGCAAAGATGGATAAAGTTTTAAACAGAGAG
GAATCTTTGCAGCTAATGGACCTTCTAGGTCTTGAAAGGAGTGGGAATTGGCTCCGGTGCCCGTCAGTGG
GCAGAGCGCACATCGCCCACAGTCCCCGAGAAGTTGGGGGGAGGGGTCGGCAATTGAACCGGTGCCTAGA
GAAGGTGGCGCGGGGTAAACTGGGAAAGTGATGTCGTGTACTGGCTCCGCCTTTTTCCCGAGGGTGGGGG
AGAACCGTATATAAGTGCAGTAGTCGCCGTGAACGTTCTTTTTCGCAACGGGTTTGCCGCCAGAACACAG
GTAAGTGCCGTGTGTGGTTCCCGCGGGCCTGGCCTCTTTACGGGTTATGGCCCTTGCGTGCCTTGAATTA
CTTCCACCTGGCTGCAGTACGTGATTCTTGATCCCGAGCTTCGGGTTGGAAGTGGGTGGGAGAGTTCGAG
GCCTTGCGCTTAAGGAGCCCCTTCGCCTCGTGCTTGAGTTGAGGCCTGGCCTGGGCGCTGGGGCCGCCGC
GTGCGAATCTGGTGGCACCTTCGCGCCTGTCTCGCTGCTTTCGATAAGTCTCTAGCCATTTAAAATTTTT
GATGACCTGCTGCGACGCTTTTTTTCTGGCAAGATAGTCTTGTAAATGCGGGCCAAGATCTGCACACTGG
TATTTCGGTTTTTGGGGCCGCGGGCGGCGACGGGGCCCGTGCGTCCCAGCGCACATGTTCGGCGAGGCGG
GGCCTGCGAGCGCGGCCACCGAGAATCGGACGGGGGTAGTCTCAAGCTGGCCGGCCTGCTCTGGTGCCTG
GCCTCGCGCCGCCGTGTATCGCCCCGCCCTGGGCGGCAAGGCTGGCCCGGTCGGCACCAGTTGCGTGAGC
GGAAAGATGGCCGCTTCCCGGCCCTGCTGCAGGGAGCTCAAAATGGAGGACGCGGCGCTCGGGAGAGCGG
GCGGGTGAGTCACCCACACAAAGGAAAAGGGCCTTTCCGTCCTCAGCCGTCGCTTCATGTGACTCCACGG
AGTACCGGGCGCCGTCCAGGCACCTCGATTAGTTCTCGAGCTTTTGGAGTACGTCGTCTTTAGGTTGGGG
GGAGGGGTTTTATGCGATGGAGTTTCCCCACACTGAGTGGGTGGAGACTGAAGTTAGGCCAGCTTGGCAC
TTGATGTAATTCTCCTTGGAATTTGCCCTTTTTGAGTTTGGATCTTGGTTCATTCTCAAGCCTCAGACAG
TGGTTCAAAGTTTTTTTCTTCCATTTCAGGTGTCGTGAGGCTAGCACCGCCACCATGAGTGGCCTCGGGG
ACAGTTCATCCGACCCTGCTAACCCAGACTCACATAAGAGGAAAGGATCGCCATGTGACACACTGGCATC
AAGCACGGAAAAGAGGCGCAGGGAGCAAGAAAATAAATATTTAGAAGAACTAGCTGAGTTACTGTCTGCC
AACATTAGTGACATTGACAGCTTGAGTGTAAAACCAGACAAATGCAAGATTTTGAAGAAAACAGTCGATC
AGATACAGCTAATGAAGAGAATGGAACAAGAGAAATCAACAACTGATGACGATGTACAGAAATCAGACAT
CTCATCAAGTAGTCAAGGAGTGATAGAAAAGGAATCCTTGGGACCTCTTCTTTTGGAGGCTTTGGATGGA
TTTTTCTTTGTTGTGAACTGTGAAGGGAGAATTGTATTTGTGTCAGAGAATGTAACCAGCTACTTAGGTT
ACAATCAGGAGGAATTAATGAATACGAGCGTCTACAGCATACTGCACGTGGGGGATCATGCAGAATTTGT
GAAGAATCTGCTACCAAAATCACTAGTAAATGGAGTTCCTTGGCCTCAAGAGGCAACACGACGAAATAGC
CATACCTTTAACTGCAGGATGCTAATTCACCCTCCAGATGAGCCAGGGACCGAGAACCAAGAAGCTTGCC
AGCGTTATGAAGTAATGCAGTGTTTCACTGTGTCACAGCCAAAATCAATTCAAGAGGATGGAGAAGATTT
CCAGTCATGTCTGATTTGTATTGCACGGCGATTACCTCGGCCTCCAGCTATTACGGGTGTAGAATCCTTT
ATGACCAAGCAAGATACTACAGGTAAAATCATCTCTATTGATACTAGTTCCCTGAGAGCTGCTGGCAGAA
CTGGTTGGGAAGATTTAGTGAGGAAGTGCATTTATGCTTTTTTCCAACCTCAGGGCAGAGAACCATCTTA
TGCCAGACAGCTGTTCCAAGAAGTGATGACTCGTGGCACTGCCTCCAGCCCCTCCTATAGATTCATATTG
AATGATGGGACAATGCTTAGCGCCCACACCAAGTGTAAACTTTGCTACCCTCAAAGTCCAGACATGCAAC
CTTTCATCATGGGAATTCATATCATCGACAGGGAGCACAGTGGGCTTTCTCCTCAAGATGACACTAATTC
TGGAATGTCAATTCCCCGAGTAAATCCCTCGGTCAATCCTAGTATCTCTCCAGCTCATGGTGTGGCTCGT
TCATCCACATTGCCACCATCCAACAGCAACATGGTATCCACCAGAATAAACCGCCAGCAGAGCTCAGACC
TTCATAGCAGCAGTCATAGTAATTCTAGCAACAGCCAAGGAAGTTTCGGATGCTCACCCGGAAGTCAGAT
TGTAGCCAATGTTGCCTTAAACCAAGGACAGGCCAGTTCACAGAGCAGTAATCCCTCTTTAAACCTCAAT
AATTCTCCTATGGAAGGTACAGGAATATCCCTAGCACAGTTCATGTCTCCAAGGAGACAGGTTACTTCTG
GATTGGCAACAAGGCCCAGGATGCCAAACAATTCCTTTCCTCCTAATATTTCGACATTAAGCTCTCCCGT
TGGCATGACAAGTAGTGCCTGTAATAATAATAACCGATCTTATTCAAACATCCCAGTAACATCTTTACAG
GGTATGAATGAAGGACCCAATAACTCCGTTGGCTTCTCTGCCAGTTCTCCAGTCCTCAGGCAGATGAGCT
CACAGAATTCACCTAGCAGATTAAATATACAACCAGCAAAAGCTGAGTCCAAAGATAACAAAGAGATTGC
CTCAATTTTAAATGAAATGATTCAATCTGACAACAGCTCTAGTGATGGCAAACCTCTGGATTCAGGGCTT
CTGCATAACAATGACAGACTTTCAGATGGAGACAGTAAATACTCTCAAACCAGTCACAAACTAGTGCAGC
TTTTGACAACAACTGCCGAACAGCAGTTACGGCATGCTGATATAGACACAAGCTGCAAAGATGTCCTGTC
TTGCACAGGCACTTCCAACTCTGCCTCTGCTAACTCTTCAGGAGGTTCTTGTCCCTCTTCTCATAGCTCA
TTGACAGAACGGCATAAAATTCTACACCGGCTCTTACAGGAGGGTAGCCCCTCAGATATCACCACTTTGT
CTGTCGAGCCTGATAAAAAGGACAGTGCATCTACTTCTGTGTCAGTGACTGGACAGGTACAAGGAAACTC
CAGTATAAAACTAGAACTGGATGCTTCAAAGAAAAAAGAATCAAAAGACCATCAGCTCCTACGCTATCTT
TTAGATAAAGATGAGAAAGATTTAAGATCAACTCCAAACCTGAGCCTGGATGATGTAAAGGTGAAAGTGG
AAAAGAAAGAACAGATGGATCCATGTAATACAAACCCAACCCCAATGACCAAACCCACTCCTGAGGAAAT
AAAACTGGAGGCCCAGAGCCAGTTTACAGCTGACCTTGACCAGTTTGATCAGTTACTGCCCACGCTGGAG
AAGGCAGCACAGTTGCCAGGCTTATGTGAGACAGACAGGATGGATGGTGCGGTCACCAGTGTAACCATCA
AATCGGAGATCCTGCCAGCTTCACTTCAGTCCGCCACTGCCAGACCCACTTCCAGGCTAAATAGATTACC
TGAGCTGGAATTGGAAGCAATTGATAACCAATTTGGACAACCAGGAACAGGCGATCAGATTCCATGGACA
AATAATACAGTGACAGCTATAAATCAGAGTAAATCAGAAGACCAGTGTATTAGCTCACAATTAGATGAGC
TTCTCTGTCCACCCACAACAGTAGAAGGGAGAAATGATGAGAAGGCTCTTCTTGAACAGCTGGTATCCTT
CCTTAGTGGCAAAGATGAAACTGAGCTAGCTGAACTAGACAGAGCTCTGGGAATTGACAAACTTGTTCAG
GGGGGTGGATTAGATGTATTATCAGAGAGATTTCCACCACAACAAGCAACGCCACCTTTGATCATGGAAG
AAAGACCCAACCTTTATTCCCAGCCTTACTCTTCTCCTTCTCCTACTGCCAATCTCCCTAGCCCTTTCCA
AGGCATGGTCAGGCAAAAACCTTCACTGGGGACGATGCCTGTTCAAGTAACACCTCCCCGAGGTGCTTTT
TCACCTGGCATGGGCATGCAGCCCAGGCAAACTCTAAACAGACCTCCGGCTGCACCTAACCAGCTTCGAC
TTCAACTACAGCAGCGATTACAGGGACAACAGCAGTTGATACACCAAAATCGGCAAGCTATCTTAAACCA
GTTTGCAGCAACTGCTCCTGTTGGCATCAATATGAGATCAGGCATGCAACAGCAAATTACACCTCAGCCA
CCCCTGAATGCTCAAATGTTGGCACAACGTCAGCGGGAACTGTACAGTCAACAGCACCGACAGAGGCAGC
TAATACAGCAGCAAAGAGCCATGCTTATGAGGCAGCAAAGCTTTGGGAACAACCTCCCTCCCTCATCTGG
ACTACCAGTTCAAATGGGGAACCCCCGTCTTCCTCAGGGTGCTCCACAGCAATTCCCCTATCCACCAAAC
TATGGTACAAATCCAGGAACCCCACCTGCTTCTACCAGCCCGTTTTCACAACTAGCAGCAAATCCTGAAG
CATCCTTGGCCAACCGCAACAGCATGGTGAGCAGAGGCATGACAGGAAACATAGGAGGACAGTTTGGCAC
TGGAATCAATCCTCAGATGCAGCAGAATGTCTTCCAGTATCCAGGAGCAGGAATGGTTCCCCAAGGTGAG
GCCAACTTTGCTCCATCTCTAAGCCCTGGGAGCTCCATGGTGCCGATGCCAATCCCTCCTCCTCAGAGTT
CTCTTCTCCAGCAAACTCCACCTGCCTCCGGGTATCAGTCACCAGACATGAAGGCCTGGCAGCAAGGAGC
GATAGGAAACAACAATGTGTTCAGTCAAGCTGTCCAGAACCAGCCCACGCCTGCACAGCCAGGAGTATAC
AACAACATGAGCATCACCGTTTCCATGGCAGGTGGAAATACGAATGTTCAGAACATGAACCCAATGATGG
CCCAGATGCAGATGAGCTCTTTGCAGATGCCAGGAATGAACACTGTGTGCCCTGAGCAGATAAATGATCC
CGCACTGAGACACACAGGCCTCTACTGCAACCAGCTCTCATCCACTGACCTTCTCAAAACAGAAGCAGAT
GGAACCCAGCAGGTGCAACAGGTTCAGGTGTTTGCTGACGTCCAGTGTACAGTGAATCTGGTAGGCGGGG
ACCCTTACCTGAACCAGCCTGGTCCACTGGGAACTCAAAAGCCCACGTCAGGACCACAGACCCCCCAGGC
CCAGCAGAAGAGCCTCCTTCAGCAGCTACTGACTGAATAGTAATGAACTAGTCCGTAACTTGAAAGTATT
TCGATTTCTTGGCTTTATATATCTTGTGGAAAGGACGATCTGGGCGATACTTCTCCCATAAAACGCGTTA
AGTCGACAATCAACCTCTGGATTACAAAATTTGTGAAAGATTGACTGGTATTCTTAACTATGTTGCTCCT
TTTACGCTATGTGGATACGCTGCTTTAATGCCTTTGTATCATGCTATTGCTTCCCGTATGGCTTTCATTT
TCTCCTCCTTGTATAAATCCTGGTTGCTGTCTCTTTATGAGGAGTTGTGGCCCGTTGTCAGGCAACGTGG
CGTGGTGTGCACTGTGTTTGCTGACGCAACCCCCACTGGTTGGGGCATTGCCACCACCTGTCAGCTCCTT
TCCGGGACTTTCGCTTTCCCCCTCCCTATTGCCACGGCGGAACTCATCGCCGCCTGCCTTGCCCGCTGCT
GGACAGGGGCTCGGCTGTTGGGCACTGACAATTCCGTGGTGTTGTCGGGGAAATCATCGTCCTTTCCTTG
GCTGCTCGCCTGTGTTGCCACCTGGATTCTGCGCGGGACGTCCTTCTGCTACGTCCCTTCGGCCCTCAAT
CCAGCGGACCTTCCTTCCCGCGGCCTGCTGCCGGCTCTGCGGCCTCTTCCGCGTCTTCGCCTTCGCCCTC
AGACGAGTCGGATCTCCCTTTGGGCCGCCTCCCCGCGTCGACTTTAAGACCAATGACTTACAAGGCAGCT
GTAGATCTTAGCCACTTTTTAAAAGAAAAGGGGGGACTGGAAGGGCTAATTCACTCCCAACGAAGACAAG
ATCTGCTTTTTGCTTGTACTGGGTCTCTCTGGTTAGACCAGATCTGAGCCTGGGAGCTCTCTGGCTAACT
AGGGAACCCACTGCTTAAGCCTCAATAAAGCTTGCCTTGAGTGCTTCAAGTAGTGTGTGCCCGTCTGTTG
TGTGACTCTGGTAACTAGAGATCCCTCAGACCCTTTTAGTCAGTGTGGAAAATCTCTAGCAGTACGTATA
GTAGTTCATGTCATCTTATTATTCAGTATTTATAACTTGCAAAGAAATGAATATCAGAGAGTGAGAGGAA
CTTGTTTATTGCAGCTTATAATGGTTACAAATAAAGCAATAGCATCACAAATTTCACAAATAAAGCATTT
TTTTCACTGCATTCTAGTTGTGGTTTGTCCAAACTCATCAATGTATCTTATCATGTCTGGCTCTAGCTAT
CCCGCCCCTAACTCCGCCCATCCCGCCCCTAACTCCGCCCAGTTCCGCCCATTCTCCGCCCCATGGCTGA
CTAATTTTTTTTATTTATGCAGAGGCCGAGGCCGCCTCGGCCTCTGAGCTATTCCAGAAGTAGTGAGGAG
GCTTTTTTGGAGGCCTAGGGACGTACCCAATTCGCCCTATAGTGAGTCGTATTACGCGCGCTCACTGGCC
GTCGTTTTACAACGTCGTGACTGGGAAAACCCTGGCGTTACCCAACTTAATCGCCTTGCAGCACATCCCC
CTTTCGCCAGCTGGCGTAATAGCGAAGAGGCCCGCACCGATCGCCCTTCCCAACAGTTGCGCAGCCTGAA
TGGCGAATGGG
[124 nt withheld, positions 10022-10145]
C
[91 nt withheld, positions 10147-10237]
A
[49 nt withheld, positions 10239-10287]
CCTTTGACGTTGGAGTCCACGTTCTTT
[37 nt withheld, positions 10315-10351]
ACCCTATCTCGGTCTATTCTTTTGATTTATAAGGGATTTTGCCGATTTCGGCCTATTGGTTAAAAAATGA
GCTGATTTAACAAAAATTTAACGCGAATTTTAACAAAATATTAACGCTTACAATTTAGGTGGCACTTTTC
GGGGAAATGTGCGCGGAACCCCTATTTGTTTATTTTTCTAAATACATTCAAATATGTATCCGCTCATGAG
ACAATAACCCTGATAAATGCTTCAATAATATTGAAAAAGGAAGAGTATGAGTATTCAACATTTCCGTGTC
GCCCTTATTCCCTTTTTTGCGGCATTTTGCCTTCCTGTTTTTGCTCACCCAGAAACGCTGGTGAAAGTAA
AAGATGCTGAAGATCAGTTGGGTGCACGAGTGGGTTACATCGAACTGGATCTCAACAGCGGTAAGATCCT
TGAGAGTTTTCGCCCCGAAGAACGTTTTCCAATGATGAGCACTTTTAAAGTTCTGCTATGTGGCGCGGTA
TTATCCCGTATTGACGCCGGGCAAGAGCAACTCGGTCGCCGCATACACTATTCTCAGAATGACTTGGTTG
AGTACTCACCAGTCACAGAAAAGCATCTTACGGATGGCATGACAGTAAGAGAATTATGCAGTGCTGCCAT
AACCATGAGTGATAACACTGCGGCCAACTTACTTCTGACAACGATCGGAGGACCGAAGGAGCTAACCGCT
TTTTTGCACAACATGGGGGATCATGTAACTCGCCTTGATCGTTGGGAACCGGAGCTGAATGAAGCCATAC
CAAACGACGAGCGTGACACCACGATGCCTGTAGCAATGGCAACAACGTTGCGCAAACTATTAACTGGCGA
ACTACTTACTCTAGCTTCCCGGCAACAATTAATAGACTGGATGGAGGCGGATAAAGTTGCAGGACCACTT
CTGCGCTCGGCCCTTCCGGCTGGCTGGTTTATTGCTGATAAATCTGGAGCCGGTGAGCGTGGGTCTCGCG
GTATCATTGCAGCACTGGGGCCAGATGGTAAGCCCTCCCGTATCGTAGTTATCTACACGACGGGGAGTCA
GGCAACTATGGATGAACGAAATAGACAGATCGCTGAGATAGGTGCCTCACTGATTAAGCATTGGTAACTG
TCAGACCAAGTTTACTCATATATACTTTAGATTGATTTAAAACTTCATTTTTAATTTAAAAGGATCTAGG
TGAAGATCCTTTTTGATAATCTCATGACCAAAATCCCTTAACGTGAGTTTTCGTTCCACTGAGCGTCAGA
CCCCGTAGAAAAGATCAAAGGATCTTCTTGAGATCCTTTTTTTCTGCGCGTAATCTGCTGCTTGCAAACA
AAAAAACCACCGCTACCAGCGGTGGTTTGTTTGCCGGATCAAGAGCTACCAACTCTTTTTCCGAAGGTAA
CTGGCTTCAGCAGAGCGCAGATACCAAATACTGTTCTTCTAGTGTAGCCGTAGTTAGGCCACCACTTCAA
GAACTCTGTAGCACCGCCTACATACCTCGCTCTGCTAATCCTGTTACCAGTGGCTGCTGCCAGTGGCGAT
AAGTCGTGTCTTACCGGGTTGGACTCAAGACGATAGTTACCGGATAAGGCGCAGCGGTCGGGCTGAACGG
GGGGTTCGTGCACACAGCCCAGCTTGGAGCGAACGACCTACACCGAACTGAGATACCTACAGCGTGAGCT
ATGAGAAAGCGCCACGCTTCCCGAAGGGAGAAAGGCGGACAGGTATCCGGTAAGCGGCAGGGTCGGAACA
GGAGAGCGCACGAGGGAGCTTCCAGGGGGAAACGCCTGGTATCTTTATAGTCCTGTCGGGTTTCGCCACC
TCTGACTTGAGCGTCGATTTTTGTGATGCTCGTCAGGGGGGCGGAGCCTATGGAAAAACGCCAGCAACGC
GGCCTTTTTACGGTTCCTGGCCTTTTGCTGGCCTTTTGCTCACATGTTCTTTCCTGCGTTATCCCCTGAT
TCTGTGGATAACCGTATTACCGCCTTTGAGTGAGCTGATACCGCTCGCCGCAGCCGAACGACCGAGCGCA
GCGAGTCAGTGAGCGAGGAAGCGGAAGAGCGCCCAATACGCAAACCGCCTCTCCCCGCGCGTTGGCCGAT
TCATTAATGCAGCTGGCACGACAGGTTTCCCGACTGGAAAGCGGGCAGTGAGCGCAACGCAATTAATGTG
AGTTAGCTCACTCATTAGGCACCCCAGGCTTTACACTTTATGCTTCCGGCTCGTATGTTGTGTGGAATTG
TGAGCGGATAACAATTTCACACAGGAAACAGCTATGACCATGATTACGCCAAGCGCGCAATTAACCCTCA
CTAAAGGGAACAAAAGCTGGAGCTGCAAGC
Features (pLannotate 1.2.2; 31 found; start..end, strand, type, name):
      5..231     +  promoter       RSV promoter: Rous sarcoma virus enhancer/promoter
    232..412     +  LTR            5' LTR (truncated): truncated 5' long terminal repeat (LTR) from HIV-1
    459..584     +  misc_feature   HIV-1 Ψ: packaging signal of human immunodeficiency virus type 1
    568..931     +  CDS            HIV-1 gag (fragment): gag protein from human immunodeficiency virus 1; gag
   1077..1310    +  misc_feature   RRE: The Rev response element (RRE) of HIV-1 allows for Rev-dependent mRNA export from the nucleus to the cytoplasm.
   1687..1713    +  CDS            Rev (fragment): human immunodeficiency virus 1 (HIV-1) Rev protein; rev; enhances nuclear export of unspliced and incompletely spliced viral mRNAs
   1720..1743    +  promoter       SV40 promoter (fragment): SV40 early promoter
   1744..1815    +  promoter       SV40 promoter (fragment): SV40 enhancer and early promoter
   1839..1974    +  rep_origin     SV40 ori: SV40 origin of replication
   2020..2616    +  CDS            PuroR (fragment): puromycin N-acetyltransferase; pac from Streptomyces; confers resistance to puromycin
   2665..2782    +  misc_feature   cPPT/CTS: central polypurine tract and central termination sequence of HIV-1
   2847..2913    +  CDS            small t antigen (fragment): SV40 (simian virus 40) small t antigen
   2920..4098    +  promoter       EF-1α promoter: strong constitutive promoter for human elongation factor EF-1α
   4115..8437    +  CDS            NCOA1: NCOA1_HUMAN - Also known as BHLHE74, SRC1. Experimental evidence at protein level: Swiss-Prot protein existence level 1. Nuclear receptor coactivator that directly binds nuclear receptors and stimulates the transcriptional activities in a hormone- dependent fashion. Involved in the coactivation of different nuclear receptors, such as for steroids (PGR, GR and ER), retinoids (RXRs), thyroid hormone (TRs) and prostanoids (PPARs). Also involved in coactivation mediated by STAT3, STAT5A, STAT5B and STAT6 transcription factors. Displays histone acetyltransferase activity toward H3 and H4; the relev
   8453..8506    +  promoter       U6 promoter (fragment): RNA polymerase III promoter for human U6 snRNA
   8548..9136    +  misc_feature   WPRE: woodchuck hepatitis virus posttranscriptional regulatory element
   9187..9206    +  misc_feature   cPPT/CTS (fragment): central polypurine tract and central termination sequence of HIV-1
   9208..9441    +  LTR            3' LTR (ΔU3): self-inactivating 3' long terminal repeat (LTR) from HIV-1
   9519..9640    +  polyA_signal   SV40 poly(A) signal: SV40 polyadenylation signal
   9680..9815    +  rep_origin     SV40 ori: SV40 origin of replication
   9836..9854    -  promoter       T7 promoter: promoter for bacteriophage T7 RNA polymerase
   9862..10017   +  CDS            lacZα (fragment): LacZα fragment of β-galactosidase; lacZ fragment
  10022..10450   +  rep_origin     f1 ori (sequence partly withheld): f1 bacteriophage origin of replication; arrow indicates direction of (+) strand synthesis
  10503..10607   +  promoter       AmpR promoter: bla
  10608..11468   +  CDS            AmpR: β-lactamase; bla; confers resistance to ampicillin, carbenicillin, and related antibiotics
  11639..12227   +  rep_origin     ori: high-copy-number ColE1/pMB1/pBR322/pUC origin of replication
  12410..12502   +  CDS            lacI (fragment): lac repressor; lacI; The lac repressor binds to the lac operator to inhibit transcription in E. coli. This inhibition can be relieved by adding lactose or isopropyl-β-D-thiogalactopyranoside (IPTG).
  12515..12536   +  protein_bind   CAP binding site: CAP binding activates transcription in the presence of cAMP. E. coli catabolite activator protein
  12551..12581   +  promoter       lac promoter: promoter for the E. coli lac operon
  12585..12607   +  protein_bind   lac operator (fragment): The lac repressor binds to the lac operator to inhibit transcription in E. coli. This inhibition can be relieved by adding lactose or isopropyl-β-D-thiogalactopyranoside (IPTG). lac repressor encoded by lacI
  12650..12668   +  promoter       T3 promoter: promoter for bacteriophage T3 RNA polymerase
