[The description below was written by a language model from this plasmid's Addgene catalogue record and pLannotate feature annotations shown in this document.]
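Description:
TFORF0919 is a third-generation, self-inactivating lentiviral expression plasmid built on the pLX_TRC317 backbone, carrying the human NCOA1 open reading frame (also known as SRC1, a nuclear receptor coactivator with histone acetyltransferase activity). It belongs to a barcoded transcription factor ORF collection in which each construct has a unique 24-bp barcode, so that individual factors can be identified by sequencing in pooled overexpression screens. The feature table does not annotate the barcode itself, so its exact position is not stated; a short U6 promoter fragment lying between the ORF and the WPRE is probably residual backbone sequence rather than a functional Pol III unit. In bacteria the plasmid is maintained through a high-copy ColE1/pUC-type origin and ampicillin resistance (AmpR). An f1 origin and lac/T7/T3 remnants from the cloning backbone are also present. The depositor notes that the plasmid can recombine.

The viral genome is transcribed from an RSV promoter fused to a truncated HIV-1 5' LTR, making packaging Tat-independent, and contains the Ψ packaging signal, a gag fragment, the RRE for Rev-dependent nuclear export, and a cPPT/CTS. It ends in a ΔU3 3' LTR that inactivates LTR-driven transcription after integration, followed by an SV40 poly(A) signal. Two expression units sit inside: an SV40 promoter driving puromycin N-acetyltransferase for selecting transduced mammalian cells, and the strong constitutive EF-1α promoter driving NCOA1, with a downstream WPRE to enhance transcript stability and expression. The construct is intended for producing lentivirus to stably overexpress NCOA1, either alone or as part of pooled screens of transcription factors in directed differentiation.
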