Addgene plasmid #142206: TFORF0919
Purpose: Lentiviral vector for overexpressing transcription factor ORFs with unique 24-bp barcodes. Barcodes facilitate identification of transcription factors in pooled screens.
Depositing lab: Feng Zhang. Depositing organization: Broad Institute. Publication: A transcription factor atlas of directed differentiation. Joung J, Ma S, Tay T, Geiger-Schuller KR, Kirchgatterer PC, Verdine VK, Guo B, Arias-Garcia MA, Allen WE, Singh A, Kuksenko O, Abudayyeh OO, Gootenberg JS, Fu Z, Macrae RK, Buenrostro JD, Regev A, Zhang F. Cell. 2023 Jan 5;186(1):209-229.e26. doi: 10.1016/j.cell.2022.11.026. PubMed 36608654.
Backbone
  Vector backbone: pLX_TRC317
  Backbone manufacturer: Broad Institute Genetic Perturbation Platform
  Backbone size w/o insert (bp): 8264
  Vector type: Mammalian Expression, Lentiviral
  Selectable markers: Puromycin
Growth in bacteria
  Bacterial resistance: Ampicillin, 100 μg/mL
  Growth temperature: 37°C
  Growth strain: NEB Stable
  Copy number: High Copy
Gene/Insert
  Gene/Insert name: NCOA1
  Species: H. sapiens (human)
  Insert size (bp): 4427
  Entrez Gene: NCOA1 (a.k.a. F-SRC-1, KAT13A, RIP160, SRC1, bHLHe42, bHLHe74)
  Promoter: EF1a
  Cloning method: Unknown
  Sequencing primers: 5′ GGGTGGAGACTGAAGTTAGGCCAG; 3′ CACATAGCGTAAAAGGAGCAACATAG
Terms and licenses: Academic/Nonprofit Terms; Industry Terms: Not Available to Industry
Depositor comments: XM_005264625,NM_003743,ENST00000406961,ENST00000348332 . The transcription factor ORF portion of this plasmid was synthesized by Genewiz. Please test multiple small colonies in case of plasmid recombination. To make this collection available in a timely manner, a portion of this collection was not fully sequenced by Addgene. If an Addgene verified full plasmid sequence is not available, please contact us prior to placing an order to request the full sequence.
How to cite: TFORF0919 was a gift from Feng Zhang (Addgene plasmid # 142206 ; http://n2t.net/addgene:142206 ; RRID:Addgene_142206)
