>Addgene plasmid #142206 | TFORF0919 | depositor partial sequence | sequence record 278756 | Insert
ACCGCCACCATGAGTGGCCTCGGGGACAGTTCATCCGACCCTGCTAACCCAGACTCACATAAGAGGAAAG
GATCGCCATGTGACACACTGGCATCAAGCACGGAAAAGAGGCGCAGGGAGCAAGAAAATAAATATTTAGA
AGAACTAGCTGAGTTACTGTCTGCCAACATTAGTGACATTGACAGCTTGAGTGTAAAACCAGACAAATGC
AAGATTTTGAAGAAAACAGTCGATCAGATACAGCTAATGAAGAGAATGGAACAAGAGAAATCAACAACTG
ATGACGATGTACAGAAATCAGACATCTCATCAAGTAGTCAAGGAGTGATAGAAAAGGAATCCTTGGGACC
TCTTCTTTTGGAGGCTTTGGATGGATTTTTCTTTGTTGTGAACTGTGAAGGGAGAATTGTATTTGTGTCA
GAGAATGTAACCAGCTACTTAGGTTACAATCAGGAGGAATTAATGAATACGAGCGTCTACAGCATACTGC
ACGTGGGGGATCATGCAGAATTTGTGAAGAATCTGCTACCAAAATCACTAGTAAATGGAGTTCCTTGGCC
TCAAGAGGCAACACGACGAAATAGCCATACCTTTAACTGCAGGATGCTAATTCACCCTCCAGATGAGCCA
GGGACCGAGAACCAAGAAGCTTGCCAGCGTTATGAAGTAATGCAGTGTTTCACTGTGTCACAGCCAAAAT
CAATTCAAGAGGATGGAGAAGATTTCCAGTCATGTCTGATTTGTATTGCACGGCGATTACCTCGGCCTCC
AGCTATTACGGGTGTAGAATCCTTTATGACCAAGCAAGATACTACAGGTAAAATCATCTCTATTGATACT
AGTTCCCTGAGAGCTGCTGGCAGAACTGGTTGGGAAGATTTAGTGAGGAAGTGCATTTATGCTTTTTTCC
AACCTCAGGGCAGAGAACCATCTTATGCCAGACAGCTGTTCCAAGAAGTGATGACTCGTGGCACTGCCTC
CAGCCCCTCCTATAGATTCATATTGAATGATGGGACAATGCTTAGCGCCCACACCAAGTGTAAACTTTGC
TACCCTCAAAGTCCAGACATGCAACCTTTCATCATGGGAATTCATATCATCGACAGGGAGCACAGTGGGC
TTTCTCCTCAAGATGACACTAATTCTGGAATGTCAATTCCCCGAGTAAATCCCTCGGTCAATCCTAGTAT
CTCTCCAGCTCATGGTGTGGCTCGTTCATCCACATTGCCACCATCCAACAGCAACATGGTATCCACCAGA
ATAAACCGCCAGCAGAGCTCAGACCTTCATAGCAGCAGTCATAGTAATTCTAGCAACAGCCAAGGAAGTT
TCGGATGCTCACCCGGAAGTCAGATTGTAGCCAATGTTGCCTTAAACCAAGGACAGGCCAGTTCACAGAG
CAGTAATCCCTCTTTAAACCTCAATAATTCTCCTATGGAAGGTACAGGAATATCCCTAGCACAGTTCATG
TCTCCAAGGAGACAGGTTACTTCTGGATTGGCAACAAGGCCCAGGATGCCAAACAATTCCTTTCCTCCTA
ATATTTCGACATTAAGCTCTCCCGTTGGCATGACAAGTAGTGCCTGTAATAATAATAACCGATCTTATTC
AAACATCCCAGTAACATCTTTACAGGGTATGAATGAAGGACCCAATAACTCCGTTGGCTTCTCTGCCAGT
TCTCCAGTCCTCAGGCAGATGAGCTCACAGAATTCACCTAGCAGATTAAATATACAACCAGCAAAAGCTG
AGTCCAAAGATAACAAAGAGATTGCCTCAATTTTAAATGAAATGATTCAATCTGACAACAGCTCTAGTGA
TGGCAAACCTCTGGATTCAGGGCTTCTGCATAACAATGACAGACTTTCAGATGGAGACAGTAAATACTCT
CAAACCAGTCACAAACTAGTGCAGCTTTTGACAACAACTGCCGAACAGCAGTTACGGCATGCTGATATAG
ACACAAGCTGCAAAGATGTCCTGTCTTGCACAGGCACTTCCAACTCTGCCTCTGCTAACTCTTCAGGAGG
TTCTTGTCCCTCTTCTCATAGCTCATTGACAGAACGGCATAAAATTCTACACCGGCTCTTACAGGAGGGT
AGCCCCTCAGATATCACCACTTTGTCTGTCGAGCCTGATAAAAAGGACAGTGCATCTACTTCTGTGTCAG
TGACTGGACAGGTACAAGGAAACTCCAGTATAAAACTAGAACTGGATGCTTCAAAGAAAAAAGAATCAAA
AGACCATCAGCTCCTACGCTATCTTTTAGATAAAGATGAGAAAGATTTAAGATCAACTCCAAACCTGAGC
CTGGATGATGTAAAGGTGAAAGTGGAAAAGAAAGAACAGATGGATCCATGTAATACAAACCCAACCCCAA
TGACCAAACCCACTCCTGAGGAAATAAAACTGGAGGCCCAGAGCCAGTTTACAGCTGACCTTGACCAGTT
TGATCAGTTACTGCCCACGCTGGAGAAGGCAGCACAGTTGCCAGGCTTATGTGAGACAGACAGGATGGAT
GGTGCGGTCACCAGTGTAACCATCAAATCGGAGATCCTGCCAGCTTCACTTCAGTCCGCCACTGCCAGAC
CCACTTCCAGGCTAAATAGATTACCTGAGCTGGAATTGGAAGCAATTGATAACCAATTTGGACAACCAGG
AACAGGCGATCAGATTCCATGGACAAATAATACAGTGACAGCTATAAATCAGAGTAAATCAGAAGACCAG
TGTATTAGCTCACAATTAGATGAGCTTCTCTGTCCACCCACAACAGTAGAAGGGAGAAATGATGAGAAGG
CTCTTCTTGAACAGCTGGTATCCTTCCTTAGTGGCAAAGATGAAACTGAGCTAGCTGAACTAGACAGAGC
TCTGGGAATTGACAAACTTGTTCAGGGGGGTGGATTAGATGTATTATCAGAGAGATTTCCACCACAACAA
GCAACGCCACCTTTGATCATGGAAGAAAGACCCAACCTTTATTCCCAGCCTTACTCTTCTCCTTCTCCTA
CTGCCAATCTCCCTAGCCCTTTCCAAGGCATGGTCAGGCAAAAACCTTCACTGGGGACGATGCCTGTTCA
AGTAACACCTCCCCGAGGTGCTTTTTCACCTGGCATGGGCATGCAGCCCAGGCAAACTCTAAACAGACCT
CCGGCTGCACCTAACCAGCTTCGACTTCAACTACAGCAGCGATTACAGGGACAACAGCAGTTGATACACC
AAAATCGGCAAGCTATCTTAAACCAGTTTGCAGCAACTGCTCCTGTTGGCATCAATATGAGATCAGGCAT
GCAACAGCAAATTACACCTCAGCCACCCCTGAATGCTCAAATGTTGGCACAACGTCAGCGGGAACTGTAC
AGTCAACAGCACCGACAGAGGCAGCTAATACAGCAGCAAAGAGCCATGCTTATGAGGCAGCAAAGCTTTG
GGAACAACCTCCCTCCCTCATCTGGACTACCAGTTCAAATGGGGAACCCCCGTCTTCCTCAGGGTGCTCC
ACAGCAATTCCCCTATCCACCAAACTATGGTACAAATCCAGGAACCCCACCTGCTTCTACCAGCCCGTTT
TCACAACTAGCAGCAAATCCTGAAGCATCCTTGGCCAACCGCAACAGCATGGTGAGCAGAGGCATGACAG
GAAACATAGGAGGACAGTTTGGCACTGGAATCAATCCTCAGATGCAGCAGAATGTCTTCCAGTATCCAGG
AGCAGGAATGGTTCCCCAAGGTGAGGCCAACTTTGCTCCATCTCTAAGCCCTGGGAGCTCCATGGTGCCG
ATGCCAATCCCTCCTCCTCAGAGTTCTCTTCTCCAGCAAACTCCACCTGCCTCCGGGTATCAGTCACCAG
ACATGAAGGCCTGGCAGCAAGGAGCGATAGGAAACAACAATGTGTTCAGTCAAGCTGTCCAGAACCAGCC
CACGCCTGCACAGCCAGGAGTATACAACAACATGAGCATCACCGTTTCCATGGCAGGTGGAAATACGAAT
GTTCAGAACATGAACCCAATGATGGCCCAGATGCAGATGAGCTCTTTGCAGATGCCAGGAATGAACACTG
TGTGCCCTGAGCAGATAAATGATCCCGCACTGAGACACACAGGCCTCTACTGCAACCAGCTCTCATCCAC
TGACCTTCTCAAAACAGAAGCAGATGGAACCCAGCAGGTGCAACAGGTTCAGGTGTTTGCTGACGTCCAG
TGTACAGTGAATCTGGTAGGCGGGGACCCTTACCTGAACCAGCCTGGTCCACTGGGAACTCAAAAGCCCA
CGTCAGGACCACAGACCCCCCAGGCCCAGCAGAAGAGCCTCCTTCAGCAGCTACTGACTGAATAGTAATG
AACTAGTCCGTAACTTGAAAGTATTTCGATTTCTTGGCTTTATATATCTTGTGGAAAGGACGATCTGGGC
GATACTTCTCCCATAAA
