>Addgene plasmid #142206 | TFORF0919 | depositor partial sequence | sequence record 278757 | Barcode
TCTGGGCGATACTTCTCCCATAAA
